>Addgene plasmid #222650 | pUC57 mini-ZsGreen-P2A-FLAG-HA-Regnase-1 D141N | addgene full sequence | sequence record 448254 | Addgene NGS Result
CACACGGCGCCGTCCTCGAACAGGAAGGAGCGGTCCCAGGTGTAGCCGGCGGGGCAGGAGTTCTTGAAGT
AGTCGACGATGTCCTGGGGGTACTCGGTGAACACGCGGTTGCCGTACATGAAGGCGGCGGACAAGATGTC
CTCGGCGAAGGGCAAGGGGCCGCCCTCCACCACGCACAGGTTGATGGCCTGCTTGCCCTTGAAGGGGTAG
CCGATGCCCTCGCCGGTGATCACGAACTTGTGGCCGTCCACGCAGCCCTCCATGCGGTACTTCATGGTCA
TCTCCTTGGTCAGGCCGTGCTTGGACTGGGCCATGGTGTCTGTTTGAGGTTGCTAGTGAACACAGTTGTG
TCAGAAGCAAATGTATCGATCCCTATAGTGAGTCGTATTAATCATTGGGACGTCAGGTGGCACTTTTCGG
GGAAATGTGCGCGGAACCCCTATTTGTTTATTTTTCTAAATACATTCAAATATGTATCCGCTCATGAGAC
AATAACCCTGATAAATGCTTCAATAATATTGAAAAAGGAAGAGTATGAGTATTCAACATTTCCGTGTCGC
CCTTATTCCCTTTTTTGCGGCATTTTGCCTTCCTGTTTTTGCTCACCCAGAAACGCTGGTGAAAGTAAAA
GATGCTGAAGATCAGTTGGGTGCACGAGTGGGTTACATCGAACTGGATCTCAACAGCGGTAAGATCCTTG
AGAGTTTTCGCCCCGAAGAACGTTTTCCAATGATGAGCACTTTTAAAGTTCTGCTATGTGGCGCGGTATT
ATCCCGTATTGACGCCGGGCAAGAGCAACTCGGTCGCCGCATACACTATTCTCAGAATGACTTGGTTGAG
TACTCACCAGTCACAGAAAAGCATCTTACGGATGGCATGACAGTAAGAGAATTATGCAGTGCTGCCATAA
CCATGAGTGATAACACTGCGGCCAACTTACTTCTGACAACGATCGGAGGACCGAAGGAGCTAACCGCTTT
TTTGCACAACATGGGGGATCATGTAACTCGCCTTGATCGTTGGGAACCGGAGCTGAATGAAGCCATACCA
AACGACGAGCGTGACACCACGATGCCTGTAGCAATGGCAACAACGTTGCGCAAACTATTAACTGGCGAAC
TACTTACTCTAGCTTCCCGGCAACAATTAATAGACTGGATGGAGGCGGATAAAGTTGCAGGACCACTTCT
GCGCTCGGCCCTTCCGGCTGGCTGGTTTATTGCTGATAAATCTGGAGCCGGTGAGCGTGGGTCTCGCGGT
ATCATTGCAGCACTGGGGCCAGATGGTAAGCCCTCCCGTATCGTAGTTATCTACACGACGGGGAGTCAGG
CAACTATGGATGAACGAAATAGACAGATCGCTGAGATAGGTGCCTCACTGATTAAGCATTGGTAACTGTC
AGACCAAGTTTACTCATATATACTTTAGATTGATTTAAAACTTCATTTTTAATTTAAAAGGATCTAGGTG
AAGATCCTTTTTGATAATCTCATGACCAAAATCCCTTAACGTGAGTTTTCGTTCCACTGAGCGTCAGACC
CCGTAGAAAAGATCAAAGGATCTTCTTGAGATCCTTTTTTTCTGCGCGTAATCTGCTGCTTGCAAACAAA
AAAACCACCGCTACCAGCGGTGGTTTGTTTGCCGGATCAAGAGCTACCAACTCTTTTTCCGAAGGTAACT
GGCTTCAGCAGAGCGCAGATACCAAATACTGTTCTTCTAGTGTAGCCGTAGTTAGGCCACCACTTCAAGA
ACTCTGTAGCACCGCCTACATACCTCGCTCTGCTAATCCTGTTACCAGTGGCTGCTGCCAGTGGCGATAA
GTCGTGTCTTACCGGGTTGGACTCAAGACGATAGTTACCGGATAAGGCGCAGCGGTCGGGCTGAACGGGG
GGTTCGTGCACACAGCCCAGCTTGGAGCGAACGACCTACACCGAACTGAGATACCTACAGCGTGAGCTAT
GAGAAAGCGCCACGCTTCCCGAAGGGAGAAAGGCGGACAGGTATCCGGTAAGCGGCAGGGTCGGAACAGG
AGAGCGCACGAGGGAGCTTCCAGGGGGAAACGCCTGGTATCTTTATAGTCCTGTCGGGTTTCGCCACCTC
TGACTTGAGCGTCGATTTTTGTGATGCTCGTCAGGGGGGCGGAGCCTATGGAAAAACGCCAGCAACGCGG
CCTTTTTACGGTTCCTGGCCTTTTGCTGGCCTTTTGCTCACATGTTCTTTCCGATACTAGTTTGCAATGA
AAATAAATGTTTTTTATTAGGCAGAATCCAGATGCTCAAGGCCCTTCATAATATCCCCCAGTTTAGTAGT
TGGACTTAGGGAACAAAGGAACCTTTAATAGAAATTGGACAGCAAGAAAGCGAGCCTCGAGGCGGCCGCT
TACTCACTGAGGTGCTGGGACTTGTAAGACAGGATCTCTGCGGCCAGCTGCTGCGGATCCAGCAGCTGTG
GGAAGCGTCTCATTACAGCTTCTACCAGGTGTGGGGGGAAGACACCACACAGCTTGGTATATACACCAGC
CCTTTCTTTGGCCAGGTCACCCACCCTGCCCCAGGGGCCCCCACCAGCCCCGGGGCTGGGTCTCTGGGGC
TCCTGAAGGACAGGAGTGGGTGGGGGTAATGGGTACGGCTCAGACCAGTACTCTCTGGATGGGTAGGTGG
GTGGCGGGGGCACATAGTCGGTGGGGACACTGAAGTGGCCAGCACCCATGGCTGGTCTAAAAGGAGAAAA
GGAAGGTGCTGCTGGGACCTTGGATCCATAGCTGTGATAACCTGCATAGGGGCCCCGAGTGGGGCCCGAC
TCCCCAGGGCTGCCTCCTCGCACGCCCCATAATTCTGACATCTGGCTCTCCAGGGAACCAATGCCTGAAT
CAAGGCACTCCTGGGAGGTGTATGGGAGTGAGTCCTGGGTGTGTGCAAGCCACTCTGTGGGCCCAAAGCT
GCCCCCACTAACAGGGAGGCTCCTGCCAGCTGGAGCACAGGTCTGCGGTGAGCCTTCTCGGTGGGGACCC
GGAGATGACCTGGCACCCAGCTTTTTCCCATCCAGGCTGCCTGGTTCAGCCTCTAGGGACACAGAGCTGG
ACTGAGAGGCAGGGGAAGGCCTCTGGCTACTTTTGTCCTTGACTGGAGTCCTGGGAGGTGAGAGGAGAGC
GTTGGCACGGAGCTCATCGGCCACAGAGCGCTGGGGACGGCTTGGCCGCTCAGGGTGGAAAAATCGGCAC
TTGATTCCATACGTACATTTCTTCCCATAGGGGCATGGCTGCTTCCTGTGCTCAGAAGGCAGTGGTTTCT
TACGAAGGAAGTTGTCCAGGCTAGGCCCATGCCGTCCTAAAGGGTCGTCAGGGGGCATGAACTTGTCATT
GACGAAGGAGTACATGAGCAGCCGCTCCTCGATGAAGCGTTTCCACTCCTGCCTCTCGCCTTGGAGGTCT
CGGTACGTGTCATTGGAGACCACCACTCCGTCGGATTCGAAGGCCAGCTTCACAATGAAGCGGTCATCAT
AGCACACCACGCGCTTGCCGCCGACCCGCCTGGATGGCGTGAACACCAAGATCTTCTTTTTCTCTAGTTC
CCGAAGGATGTGCTGGTCTGTGATAGGCACATCTGGTCGAGGCTGTTCCTTCCTCCAAGATGGCACAAAC
ACGGTAATATCTGTGTGGCCTCGCTCCAGAAACCAGTTCACAGCCAGCAGAATGCCCCGGCAAGAGAAGA
CTTCCTTGTTCCCATGGCTCATGGCCACATTGCTTCCGTTGATGACCACAGGTCTCAGGTCGCTGCCCTC
TCTGTCCTCCTCTGGGAGTGAGGGTTCTAGAGTGGAAGGCTTGGGGGTGCTTCCACCCCGGGGCACCAGA
GGGGGCTGGGGGCTGGGGGCCGTCAGGGCCTGGCATTCTCGTTCAGTAGCTGAGCCATGCTTCACCAATT
CCCCTAGCACCGTGTTGGTGTCTGCTTGGACTCCCAGCTTCTGCAGGACACTGTGGATCTCAGAGGACGA
GTACCCCAGTTTACGGAAAAAGTCCACCTTCATCTGCAGCTCGGAAGTAGGGGCCTCTTTAGCCACAGGA
TCCTGGTCTGGCTGAGGTCGACCCTGGCTGCTGTGTCTGTCCTCAAGACTCCACAGACTCATGGTGGGGT
TGGATTCTTGGACAGGCTTCGTTCCACAAGGGTCACTCATTGTACAGCCGGAGGAGCCGGCGTAGTCGGG
CACGTCGTAGGGGTATCCTCCATCGAGCTTGTCATCGTCGTCCTTGTAGTCCATGGTGGCACGCGTCTGC
AGCCTAGGACCGGGGTTTTCTTCCACGTCTCCTGCTTGCTTTAACAGAGAGAAGTTCGTGGCTCCGGAAC
CGGTTTCGAAGGGCAAGGCGGAGCCGGAGGCGATGGCGTGCTCGGTCAGGTGCCACTTCTGGTTCTTGGC
GTCGCTGCGGTCCTCGCGGGTCAGCTTGTGCTGGATGAAGTGCCAGTCGGGCATCTTGCGGGGCACGGAC
TTGGCCTTGTACACGGTGTCGAACTGGCAGCGCAAGCGGCCACCGTCCTTCAGCAGCAGGTACATGCTCA
CGTCGCCCTTCAAGATGCCCTGCTTGGGCACGGGGATGATCTTCTCGCAGGAGGGCTCCCAGTTGTCGGT
CATCTTCTTCATCACGGGGCCGTCGGCGGGGAAGTTCACGCCGTAGAACTTGGACTCGTGGTACATGCAG
TTCTCCTCCACGCTCACGGTGATGTCGGCGTTGCAGATG
Features (pLannotate 1.2.2; 9 found; start..end, strand, type, name):
    372..390     -  promoter       T7 promoter: promoter for bacteriophage T7 RNA polymerase
    430..534     +  promoter       AmpR promoter: bla
    535..1395    +  CDS            AmpR: β-lactamase; bla; confers resistance to ampicillin, carbenicillin, and related antibiotics
   1566..2154    +  rep_origin     ori: high-copy-number ColE1/pMB1/pBR322/pUC origin of replication
   2232..2365    -  polyA_signal   β-globin poly(A) (fragment): human β-globin polyadenylation signal
   2383..4170    -  CDS            Zc3h12a: ZC12A_MOUSE - Also known as Mcpip From Mus musculus (Mouse).
   4228..4248    -  CDS            FLAG (fragment): FLAG® epitope tag, followed by an enterokinase cleavage site
   4276..4332    -  CDS            P2A: 2A peptide from porcine teschovirus-1 polyprotein Eukaryotic ribosomes fail to insert a peptide bond between the Gly and Pro residues, yielding separate polypeptides.
   4350..314     -  CDS            ZsGreen1 (fragment) (across the origin): Zoanthus green fluorescent protein mammalian codon-optimized
