[The description below was written by a language model from this plasmid's Addgene catalogue record and pLannotate feature annotations shown in this document.]
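Description:
pUC57 mini-ZsGreen-P2A-FLAG-HA-Regnase-1 D141N is an in vitro transcription template built on a GenScript pUC57-mini backbone that already carries a ZsGreen-P2A module (with an XhoI site upstream of P2A removed). It is maintained in E. coli as a high-copy plasmid through a ColE1/pUC-type origin and is selected with ampicillin via the β-lactamase gene and its native promoter. No mammalian promoter is annotated. Expression instead relies on a bacteriophage T7 promoter, so the plasmid is used to synthesise mRNA in vitro rather than for direct transfection-driven expression.

The T7 promoter drives a single transcription unit, all on the same strand. It consists of a mammalian codon-optimised ZsGreen1 green fluorescent protein, a porcine teschovirus P2A peptide, FLAG and HA epitope tags, the mouse Zc3h12a coding sequence (Regnase-1, also called Mcpip1), and a fragment of the human β-globin polyadenylation signal region at the 3′ end. Ribosome skipping at P2A produces ZsGreen and N-terminally FLAG-HA-tagged Regnase-1 as separate polypeptides from one message, so fluorescence marks the cells that received and translated the RNA. The D141N substitution replaces aspartate 141 with asparagine to abrogate RNase activity. This makes the construct a catalytically inactive form of Regnase-1, which would suit comparison with the active enzyme in functional studies.

The automated annotation detects FLAG only as a fragment and does not call the HA tag, although the catalogue lists both. The sequenced record is 4,729 nt, somewhat shorter than the catalogued total of 4,861 bp, and the record does not explain the difference.
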