Addgene plasmid #222650: pUC57 mini-ZsGreen-P2A-FLAG-HA-Regnase-1 D141N
Purpose: For in vitro transcription of mouse Zc3h12a D141N mutant tagged with FLAG-HA at N-term
Depositing lab: Silvia Monticelli. Depositing organization: Institute for Research in Biomedicine, Switzerland. Publication: Crosstalk between Regnase-1 and -3 shapes mast cell survival and cytokine expression. Bataclan M, Leoni C, Moro SG, Pecoraro M, Wong EH, Heissmeyer V, Monticelli S. Life Sci Alliance. 2024 Jun 3;7(8):e202402784. doi: 10.26508/lsa.202402784. Print 2024 Aug. PubMed 38830770.
Backbone
  Vector backbone: pUC57-mini-ZsGreen-P2A
  Backbone manufacturer: GenScript
  Backbone size w/o insert (bp): 3070
  Total vector size (bp): 4861
  Modifications to backbone: removed XhoI site upstream of P2A
  Vector type: in vitro transcription
Growth in bacteria
  Bacterial resistance: Ampicillin, 100 μg/mL
  Growth temperature: 37°C
  Growth strain: NEB Stable
  Copy number: High Copy
Gene/Insert
  Gene/Insert name: Zc3h12a (alt name: Mcpip1, Reg-1)
  Species: M. musculus (mouse)
  Insert size (bp): 1791
  Mutation: mutated aspartic acid 141 to asparagine to abrogate RNase activity
  Entrez Gene: Zc3h12a (a.k.a. MCPIP, MCPIP-1, Mcpip1, Reg1)
  Promoter: T7
  Tag / fusion protein: FLAG (N terminal on insert); HA (N terminal on insert)
  Cloning method: Other
  Sequencing primers: 5′ TAATACGACTCACTATAGGG
Terms and licenses: Academic/Nonprofit Terms; Industry Terms: Not Available to Industry
How to cite: pUC57 mini-ZsGreen-P2A-FLAG-HA-Regnase-1 D141N was a gift from Silvia Monticelli (Addgene plasmid # 222650 ; http://n2t.net/addgene:222650 ; RRID:Addgene_222650)
